>Addgene plasmid #51317 | 4HC4 | depositor partial sequence | sequence record 78219 | Insert sequence
ATGTCGCAGCCCAAGAAAAGAAAGCTTGAGTCGGGGGGCGGCGGCGAAGGAGGGGAGGGAACTGAAGAGG
AAGATGGCGCGGAGCGGGAGGCGGCCCTGGAGCGACCCCGGAGGACTAAGCGGGAACGGGACCAGCTGTA
CTACGAGTGCTACTCGGACGTTTCGGTCCACGAGGAGATGATCGCGGACCGCGTCCGCACCGATGCCTAC
CGCCTGGGTATCCTTCGGAACTGGGCAGCACTGCGAGGCAAGACG
