>Addgene plasmid #51317 | 4HC4 | addgene partial sequence | sequence record 79947 | polyhedrin-fwd
CAGTTTTGTAATAAAAAAACCTATAAATATTCCGGATTATTCATACCGTCCCACCATCGGGCGCGGATCT
CGGTCCGAAAACCATGCATCATCATCATCATCACAGCAGCGGCAGAGAAAACTTGTATTTCCAGGGCATG
TCGCAGCCCAAGAAAAGAAAGCTTGAGTCGGGGGGCGGCGGCGAAGGAGGGGAGGGAACTGAAGAGGAAG
ATGGCGCGGAGCGGGAGGCGGCCCTGGAGCGACCCCGGAGGACTAAGCGGGAACGGGACCAGCTGTACTA
CGAGTGCTACTCGGACGTTTCGGTCCACGAGGAGATGATCGCGGACCGCGTCCGCACCGATGCCTACCGC
CTGGGTATCCTTCGGAACTGGGCAGCACTGCGAGGCAAGACGGTACTGGACGTGGGCGCGGGCACCGGCA
TTCTGAGCATCTTCTGTGCCCAGGCCGGGGCCCGGCGCGTGTACGCGGTAGAGGCCAGCGCCATCTGGCA
ACAGGCCCGGGAGGTGGTGCGGTTCAACGGGCTGGAGGACCGGGTGCACGTCCTGCCGGGACCAGTGGAG
ACTGTAGAGTTGCCGGAACAGGTGGATGCCATCGTGAGCGAGTGGATGGGCTACGGACTCCTGCACGAGT
CCATGCTGAGCTCCGTCCTCCACGCGCGAACCAAGTGGCTGAAGGAGGGCGGTCTTCTCCTGCCGGCCTC
CGCCGAGCTCTTCATAGTCCCCATCAGCGACCAGATGCTGGAATGGCGCCTGGGCTTCTGGAGCCAGGTG
AAGCAGCACTATGGTGTGGACATGAGCTGCCTGGAGGGCTTCGCCACGCGCTGTCTCATGGGCCACTCGG
AGATCGTTGTGCA
