[The description below was written by a language model from this plasmid's Addgene catalogue record.]
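Description:
4HC4 is a baculovirus expression plasmid built on the pFBOH-MHL backbone and carrying a truncated form of human PRMT6 (also known as HRMT1L6), a protein arginine methyltransferase. The insert was introduced by ligation-independent cloning and is fused to an N-terminal His tag, which allows the recombinant protein to be purified by immobilised metal affinity chromatography. The exact boundaries of the truncation are not given in the catalogue fields; the record only refers to external structure entries for those details.

The plasmid is maintained in standard E. coli cloning strains as a high-copy construct under ampicillin selection. The record lists T7 as the promoter, with T7 and T7-terminator sequencing primers. This is unusual for a vector classed as baculovirus expression, where insect-cell expression is normally driven by a late viral promoter such as polyhedrin. No feature table is provided, so the promoter that actually drives expression in insect cells, the origin of replication, and any transposition or recombination elements used to generate recombinant baculovirus cannot be confirmed from the record.

The construct name matches a protein structure identifier, and the depositor comments point to structural genomics and structure database entries. This indicates that the plasmid was made to produce PRMT6 protein for crystallography and related structural or biochemical work. It is best suited to producing purified, His-tagged human PRMT6 in insect cells for structure determination, enzymatic assays or ligand-binding studies.
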