Addgene plasmid #51317: 4HC4
Depositing lab: Cheryl Arrowsmith. Depositing organization: University of Toronto.
Backbone
  Vector backbone: pFBOH-MHL
  Vector type: baculovirus expression
Growth in bacteria
  Bacterial resistance: Ampicillin, 100 μg/mL
  Growth temperature: 37°C
  Growth strain: DH5alpha
  Copy number: High Copy
Gene/Insert
  Gene/Insert name: 4HC4 (alt names: HRMT1L6; gi|8922514)
  Species: H. sapiens (human)
  Mutation: Truncation: See Comments
  Entrez Gene: PRMT6 (a.k.a. HRMT1L6)
  Promoter: T7
  Tag / fusion protein: His (N terminal on insert)
  Cloning method: Ligation Independent Cloning
  Sequencing primers: 5′ T7; 3′ T7-term
Terms and licenses: Academic/Nonprofit Terms; Industry Terms
Depositor comments: http://www.thesgc.org/structures/4HC4/ Additional information regarding the construct can be found at http://www.rcsb.org/structure/6w6d and http://www.rcsb.org/structure/6WAD
How to cite: 4HC4 was a gift from Cheryl Arrowsmith (Addgene plasmid # 51317 ; http://n2t.net/addgene:51317 ; RRID:Addgene_51317)
